>Addgene plasmid #124269 | Lamin A (R298C)-mRFP | addgene full sequence | sequence record 241969 | Addgene NGS Result
CACATGTTCTTTCCTGCGTTATCCCCTGATTCTGTGGATAACCGTATTACCGCCATGCATTAGTTATTAA
TAGTAATCAATTACGGGGTCATTAGTTCATAGCCCATATATGGAGTTCCGCGTTACATAACTTACGGTAA
ATGGCCCGCCTGGCTGACCGCCCAACGACCCCCGCCCATTGACGTCAATAATGACGTATGTTCCCATAGT
AACGCCAATAGGGACTTTCCATTGACGTCAATGGGTGGAGTATTTACGGTAAACTGCCCACTTGGCAGTA
CATCAAGTGTATCATATGCCAAGTACGCCCCCTATTGACGTCAATGACGGTAAATGGCCCGCCTGGCATT
ATGCCCAGTACATGACCTTATGGGACTTTCCTACTTGGCAGTACATCTACGTATTAGTCATCGCTATTAC
CATGGTGATGCGGTTTTGGCAGTACATCAATGGGCGTGGATAGCGGTTTGACTCACGGGGATTTCCAAGT
CTCCACCCCATTGACGTCAATGGGAGTTTGTTTTGGCACCAAAATCAACGGGACTTTCCAAAATGTCGTA
ACAACTCCGCCCCATTGACGCAAATGGGCGGTAGGCGTGTACGGTGGGAGGTCTATATAAGCAGAGCTGG
TTTAGTGAACCGTCAGATCCGCTAGCGCTACCGGACTCAGATCTCGAGCTCAAGCTTCGAATTCTGCAGT
CGACGGTACCGCGGGCCCGGGATCCGAATGGCCATGGAGACCCCGTCCCAGCGGCGCGCCACCCGCAGCG
GGGCGCAGGCCAGCTCCACTCCGCTGTCGCCCACCCGCATCACCCGGCTGCAGGAGAAGGAGGACCTGCA
GGAGCTCAATGATCGCTTGGCGGTCTACATCGACCGTGTGCGCTCGCTGGAAACGGAGAACGCAGGGCTG
CGCCTTCGCATCACCGAGTCTGAAGAGGTGGTCAGCCGCGAGGTGTCCGGCATCAAGGCCGCCTACGAGG
CCGAGCTCGGGGATGCCCGCAAGACCCTTGACTCAGTAGCCAAGGAGCGCGCCCGCCTGCAGCTGGAGCT
GAGCAAAGTGCGTGAGGAGTTTAAGGAGCTGAAAGCGCGCAATACCAAGAAGGAGGGTGACCTGATAGCT
GCTCAGGCTCGGCTGAAGGACCTGGAGGCTCTGCTGAACTCCAAGGAGGCCGCACTGAGCACTGCTCTCA
GTGAGAAGCGCACGCTGGAGGGCGAGCTGCATGATCTGCGGGGCCAGGTGGCCAAGCTTGAGGCAGCCCT
AGGTGAGGCCAAGAAGCAACTTCAGGATGAGATGCTGCGGCGGGTGGATGCTGAGAACAGGCTGCAGACC
ATGAAGGAGGAACTGGACTTCCAGAAGAACATCTACAGTGAGGAGCTGCGTGAGACCAAGCGCCGTCATG
AGACCCGACTGGTGGAGATTGACAATGGGAAGCAGCGTGAGTTTGAGAGCCGGCTGGCGGATGCGCTGCA
GGAACTGCGGGCCCAGCATGAGGACCAGGTGGAGCAGTATAAGAAGGAGCTGGAGAAGACTTATTCTGCC
AAGCTGGACAATGCCAGGCAGTCTGCTGAGAGGAACAGCAACCTGGTGGGGGCTGCCCACGAGGAGCTGC
AGCAGTCGCGCATCTGCATCGACAGCCTCTCTGCCCAGCTCAGCCAGCTCCAGAAGCAGCTGGCAGCCAA
GGAGGCGAAGCTTCGAGACCTGGAGGACTCACTGGCCCGTGAGCGGGACACCAGCCGGCGGCTGCTGGCG
GAAAAGGAGCGGGAGATGGCCGAGATGCGGGCAAGGATGCAGCAGCAGCTGGACGAGTACCAGGAGCTTC
TGGACATCAAGCTGGCCCTGGACATGGAGATCCACGCCTACCGCAAGCTCTTGGAGGGCGAGGAGGAGAG
GCTACGCCTGTCCCCCAGCCCTACCTCGCAGCGCAGCCGTGGCCGTGCTTCCTCTCACTCATCCCAGACA
CAGGGTGGGGGCAGCGTCACCAAAAAGCGCAAACTGGAGTCCACTGAGAGCCGCAGCAGCTTCTCACAGC
ACGCACGCACTAGCGGGCGCGTGGCCGTGGAGGAGGTGGATGAGGAGGGCAAGTTTGTCCGGCTGCGCAA
CAAGTCCAATGAGGACCAGTCCATGGGCAATTGGCAGATCAAGCGCCAGAATGGAGATGATCCCTTGCTG
ACTTACCGGTTCCCACCAAAGTTCACCCTGAAGGCTGGGCAGGTGGTGACGATCTGGGCTGCAGGAGCTG
GGGCCACCCACAGCCCCCCTACCGACCTGGTGTGGAAGGCACAGAACACCTGGGGCTGCGGGAACAGCCT
GCGTACGGCTCTCATCAACTCCACTGGGGAAGAAGTGGCCATGCGCAAGCTGGTGCGCTCAGTGACTGTG
GTTGAGGACGACGAGGATGAGGATGGAGATGACCTGCTCCATCACCACCACGGCTCCCACTGCAGCAGCT
CGGGGGACCCCGCTGAGTACAACCTGCGCTCGCGCACCGTGCTGTGCGGGACCTGCGGGCAGCCTGCCGA
CAAGGCATCTGCCAGCGGCTCAGGAGCCCAGGTGGGCGGACCCATCTCCTCTGGCTCTTCTGCCTCCAGT
GTCACGGTCACTCGCAGCTACCGCAGTGTGGGGGGCAGTGGGGGTGGCAGCTTCGGGGACAATCTGGTCA
CCCGCTCCTACGGTGGCGGTGGCTCTGGAGGTGGTGGGTCCATGGCCTCCTCCGAGGACGTCATCAAGGA
GTTCATGCGCTTCAAGGTGCGCATGGAGGGCTCCGTGAACGGCCACGAGTTCGAGATCGAGGGCGAGGGC
GAGGGCCGCCCCTACGAGGGCACCCAGACCGCCAAGCTGAAGGTGACCAAGGGCGGCCCCCTGCCCTTCG
CCTGGGACATCCTGTCCCCTCAGTTCCAGTACGGCTCCAAGGCCTACGTGAAGCACCCCGCCGACATCCC
CGACTACTTGAAGCTGTCCTTCCCCGAGGGCTTCAAGTGGGAGCGCGTGATGAACTTCGAGGACGGCGGC
GTGGTGACCGTGACCCAGGACTCCTCCCTGCAGGACGGCGAGTTCATCTACAAGGTGAAGCTGCGCGGCA
CCAACTTCCCCTCCGACGGCCCCGTAATTCAGAAGAAGACGATGGGCTGGGAGGCCTCCACCGAGCGGAT
GTACCCCGAGGACGGCGCCCTGAAGGGCGAGATCAAGATGAGGCTGAAGCTGAAGGACGGCGGCCACTAC
GACGCCGAGGTCAAGACCACCTACATGGCCAAGAAGCCCGTGCAGCTGCCCGGCGCCTACAAGACCGACA
TCAAGCTGGACATCACCTCCCACAACGAGGACTACACCATCGTGGAACAGTACGAGCGCGCCGAGGGCCG
CCACTCCACCGGCGCCCTGTACAAGTAAGCGGCCGCGACTCTAGATCATAATCAGCCATACCACATTTGT
AGAGGTTTTACTTGCTTTAAAAAACCTCCCACACCTCCCCCTGAACCTGAAACATAAAATGAATGCAATT
GTTGTTGTTAACTTGTTTATTGCAGCTTATAATGGTTACAAATAAAGCAATAGCATCACAAATTTCACAA
ATAAAGCATTTTTTTCACTGCATTCTAGTTGTGGTTTGTCCAAACTCATCAATGTATCTTAAGGCGTAAA
TTGTAAGCGTTAATATTTTGTTAAAATTCGCGTTAAATTTTTGTTAAATCAGCTCATTTTTTAACCAATA
GGCCGAAATCGGCAAAATCCCTTATAAATCAAAAGAATAGACCGAGATAGGGT
[37 nt withheld, positions 3764-3800]
AAAGAACGTGGACTCCAACGTCAAAGG
[49 nt withheld, positions 3828-3876]
T
[91 nt withheld, positions 3878-3968]
G
[124 nt withheld, positions 3970-4093]
CAGGTGGCACTTTTCGGGGAAATGTGCGCGGAACCCCTATTTGTTTATTTTTCTAAATACATTCAAATAT
GTATCCGCTCATGAGACAATAACCCTGATAAATGCTTCAATAATATTGAAAAAGGAAGAGTCCTGAGGCG
GAAAGAACCAGCTGTGGAATGTGTGTCAGTTAGGGTGTGGAAAGTCCCCAGGCTCCCCAGCAGGCAGAAG
TATGCAAAGCATGCATCTCAATTAGTCAGCAACCAGGTGTGGAAAGTCCCCAGGCTCCCCAGCAGGCAGA
AGTATGCAAAGCATGCATCTCAATTAGTCAGCAACCATAGTCCCGCCCCTAACTCCGCCCATCCCGCCCC
TAACTCCGCCCAGTTCCGCCCATTCTCCGCCCCATGGCTGACTAATTTTTTTTATTTATGCAGAGGCCGA
GGCCGCCTCGGCCTCTGAGCTATTCCAGAAGTAGTGAGGAGGCTTTTTTGGAGGCCTAGGCTTTTGCAAA
GATCGATCAAGAGACAGGATGAGGATCGTTTCGCATGATTGAACAAGATGGATTGCACGCAGGTTCTCCG
GCCGCTTGGGTGGAGAGGCTATTCGGCTATGACTGGGCACAACAGACAATCGGCTGCTCTGATGCCGCCG
TGTTCCGGCTGTCAGCGCAGGGGCGCCCGGTTCTTTTTGTCAAGACCGACCTGTCCGGTGCCCTGAATGA
ACTGCAAGACGAGGCAGCGCGGCTATCGTGGCTGGCCACGACGGGCGTTCCTTGCGCAGCTGTGCTCGAC
GTTGTCACTGAAGCGGGAAGGGACTGGCTGCTATTGGGCGAAGTGCCGGGGCAGGATCTCCTGTCATCTC
ACCTTGCTCCTGCCGAGAAAGTATCCATCATGGCTGATGCAATGCGGCGGCTGCATACGCTTGATCCGGC
TACCTGCCCATTCGACCACCAAGCGAAACATCGCATCGAGCGAGCACGTACTCGGATGGAAGCCGGTCTT
GTCGATCAGGATGATCTGGACGAAGAGCATCAGGGGCTCGCGCCAGCCGAACTGTTCGCCAGGCTCAAGG
CGAGCATGCCCGACGGCGAGGATCTCGTCGTGACCCATGGCGATGCCTGCTTGCCGAATATCATGGTGGA
AAATGGCCGCTTTTCTGGATTCATCGACTGTGGCCGGCTGGGTGTGGCGGACCGCTATCAGGACATAGCG
TTGGCTACCCGTGATATTGCTGAAGAGCTTGGCGGCGAATGGGCTGACCGCTTCCTCGTGCTTTACGGTA
TCGCCGCTCCCGATTCGCAGCGCATCGCCTTCTATCGCCTTCTTGACGAGTTCTTCTGAGCGGGACTCTG
GGGTTCGAAATGACCGACCAAGCGACGCCCAACCTGCCATCACGAGATTTCGATTCCACCGCCGCCTTCT
ATGAAAGGTTGGGCTTCGGAATCGTTTTCCGGGACGCCGGCTGGATGATCCTCCAGCGCGGGGATCTCAT
GCTGGAGTTCTTCGCCCACCCTAGGGGGAGGCTAACTGAAACACGGAAGGAGACAATACCGGAAGGAACC
CGCGCTATGACGGCAATAAAAAGACAGAATAAAACGCACGGTGTTGGGTCGTTTGTTCATAAACGCGGGG
TTCGGTCCCAGGGCTGGCACTCTGTCGATACCCCACCGAGACCCCATTGGGGCCAATACGCCCGCGTTTC
TTCCTTTTCCCCACCCCACCCCCCAAGTTCGGGTGAAGGCCCAGGGCTCGCAGCCAACGTCGGGGCGGCA
GGCCCTGCCATAGCCTCAGGTTACTCATATATACTTTAGATTGATTTAAAACTTCATTTTTAATTTAAAA
GGATCTAGGTGAAGATCCTTTTTGATAATCTCATGACCAAAATCCCTTAACGTGAGTTTTCGTTCCACTG
AGCGTCAGACCCCGTAGAAAAGATCAAAGGATCTTCTTGAGATCCTTTTTTTCTGCGCGTAATCTGCTGC
TTGCAAACAAAAAAACCACCGCTACCAGCGGTGGTTTGTTTGCCGGATCAAGAGCTACCAACTCTTTTTC
CGAAGGTAACTGGCTTCAGCAGAGCGCAGATACCAAATACTGTTCTTCTAGTGTAGCCGTAGTTAGGCCA
CCACTTCAAGAACTCTGTAGCACCGCCTACATACCTCGCTCTGCTAATCCTGTTACCAGTGGCTGCTGCC
AGTGGCGATAAGTCGTGTCTTACCGGGTTGGACTCAAGACGATAGTTACCGGATAAGGCGCAGCGGTCGG
GCTGAACGGGGGGTTCGTGCACACAGCCCAGCTTGGAGCGAACGACCTACACCGAACTGAGATACCTACA
GCGTGAGCTATGAGAAAGCGCCACGCTTCCCGAAGGGAGAAAGGCGGACAGGTATCCGGTAAGCGGCAGG
GTCGGAACAGGAGAGCGCACGAGGGAGCTTCCAGGGGGAAACGCCTGGTATCTTTATAGTCCTGTCGGGT
TTCGCCACCTCTGACTTGAGCGTCGATTTTTGTGATGCTCGTCAGGGGGGCGGAGCCTATGGAAAAACGC
CAGCAACGCGGCCTTTTTACGGTTCCTGGCCTTTTGCTGGCCTTTTGCT
Features (pLannotate 1.2.2; 16 found; start..end, strand, type, name):
      1..53      +  rep_origin     RSF ori (fragment): Plasmids containing the RSF 1030 origin of replication can be propagated in E. coli cells that contain additional plasmids with compatible origins.
    121..424     +  enhancer       CMV enhancer: human cytomegalovirus immediate early enhancer
    425..628     +  promoter       CMV promoter: human cytomegalovirus (CMV) immediate early promoter
    669..725     +  misc_feature   MCS: multiple cloning site
    734..2659    +  CDS            LMNA: LMNA_HUMAN - Also known as LMN1. Experimental evidence at protein level: Swiss-Prot protein existence level 1. Prelamin-A/C can accelerate smooth muscle cell senescence. It acts to disrupt mitosis and induce DNA damage in vascular smooth muscle cells (VSMCs), leading to mitotic failure, genomic instability, and premature senescence. From Homo sapiens (Human).
   2702..3376    +  CDS            mRFP1: mRFP1 is a basic (constitutively fluorescent) red fluorescent protein published in 2002, derived from Discosoma sp.. It is reported to be a somewhat slowly-maturing monomer with low acid sensitivity.
   3404..3487    +  CDS            large T antigen (fragment): large T antigen from SV40 (simian virus 40)
   3510..3631    +  polyA_signal   SV40 poly(A) signal: SV40 polyadenylation signal
   3665..4093    -  rep_origin     f1 ori (sequence partly withheld): f1 bacteriophage origin of replication; arrow indicates direction of (+) strand synthesis
   4120..4224    +  promoter       AmpR promoter: bla
   4226..4583    +  promoter       SV40 promoter: SV40 enhancer and early promoter
   4618..5412    +  CDS            NeoR/KanR: aminoglycoside phosphotransferase from Tn5; aph(3')-II (or nptII); confers resistance to neomycin, kanamycin, and G418 (Geneticin®)
   5433..5585    +  CDS            ble (fragment): BLE_KLEPN - Experimental evidence at protein level: Swiss-Prot protein existence level 1. Binding protein with a strong affinity to the bleomycin family of antibiotics. Binds to CL990; an antimitotic-antibiotic compound. From Klebsiella pneumoniae.
   5644..5691    +  polyA_signal   HSV TK poly(A) signal: herpes simplex virus thymidine kinase polyadenylation signal (Cole and Stacy, 1985)
   5782..5798    -  polyA_signal   bGH poly(A) signal (fragment): bovine growth hormone polyadenylation signal
   6020..6608    +  rep_origin     ori: high-copy-number ColE1/pMB1/pBR322/pUC origin of replication
