[The description below was written by a language model from this plasmid's Addgene catalogue record and pLannotate feature annotations shown in this document.]
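Description:
Lamin A (R298C)-mRFP is a mammalian expression plasmid of about 6.7 kb built on the mRFP-N2 backbone, an N-series fluorescent protein fusion vector in which the gene of interest is placed upstream of the fluorophore. It is maintained in E. coli as a high-copy plasmid through a ColE1/pUC-type origin and selected with kanamycin. The resistance cassette is the dual-purpose NeoR/KanR gene (Tn5 aminoglycoside phosphotransferase). It is preceded by both a bacterial bla-type promoter and the SV40 enhancer/early promoter and followed by the HSV TK polyadenylation signal, so the same marker can also give G418 resistance in transfected mammalian cells. An f1 origin is also present. The short annotated fragments of an RSF origin, ble, SV40 large T antigen and bGH poly(A) appear to be backbone remnants or partial sequence matches rather than functional parts.

The payload is human LMNA encoding lamin A with the R298C substitution, inserted by Gibson cloning just downstream of the multiple cloning site. It is driven by the human cytomegalovirus immediate early enhancer and promoter. The lamin coding sequence is followed after a short linker region by mRFP1, a monomeric red fluorescent protein derived from Discosoma, giving a C-terminally tagged fusion that terminates at the SV40 poly(A) signal. The record associates the R298C mutation with Charcot-Marie-Tooth (CMT) neuropathy. The plasmid provides constitutive expression of a red-fluorescent mutant lamin A in mammalian cells, which would allow its localisation at the nuclear lamina to be visualised, although the record does not describe specific experiments.
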