Addgene plasmid #124269: Lamin A (R298C)-mRFP
Purpose: Lamin A mutant (R298C), C-terminally tagged with Mrfp. Mutation associated with CMT neuropathy.
Depositing lab: Eric Schirmer. Depositing organization: University of Edinburgh.
Backbone
  Vector backbone: mRFP-N2
  Vector type: Mammalian Expression
Growth in bacteria
  Bacterial resistance: Kanamycin, 50 μg/mL
  Growth temperature: 37°C
  Growth strain: DH5alpha
  Copy number: High Copy
Gene/Insert
  Gene/Insert name: LMNA (R298C)
  Species: H. sapiens (human)
  Mutation: LMNA (R298C)
  Entrez Gene: LMNA (a.k.a. CDCD1, CDDC, CMD1A, CMT2B1, EMD2, FPL, FPLD, FPLD2, HGPS, IDC, LDP1, LFP, LGMD1B, LMN1, LMNC, LMNL1, MADA, PRO1)
  Tag / fusion protein: mRFP (C terminal on insert)
  Cloning method: Gibson Cloning
Resource information
  A portion of this plasmid was derived from a plasmid made by: Lamin A mutants were cloned by Peter Meinke 2018 (Ludwig-Maximilians-University of Munich). mRFP was a gift from Anne Straub in 2005
Terms and licenses: Academic/Nonprofit Terms; Industry Terms: Not Available to Industry
How to cite: Lamin A (R298C)-mRFP was a gift from Eric Schirmer (Addgene plasmid # 124269 ; http://n2t.net/addgene:124269 ; RRID:Addgene_124269)
